Addgene plasmid #127829: pNH-TrxT-G-S10
Purpose: Production of recombinant human ribosomal protein S10
Depositing lab: Ivanhoe Leung. Depositing organization: University of Auckland. Publication: An improved method for the heterologous production of soluble human ribosomal proteins in Escherichia coli. Correddu D, Montano Lopez JJ, Vadakkedath PG, Lai A, Pernes JI, Watson PR, Leung IKH. Sci Rep. 2019 Jun 20;9(1):8884. doi: 10.1038/s41598-019-45323-8. PubMed 31222068.
Backbone
  Vector backbone: pNH-TrxT
  Vector type: Bacterial Expression
Growth in bacteria
  Bacterial resistance: Kanamycin, 50 μg/mL
  Growth temperature: 37°C
  Growth strain: DH5alpha
  Copy number: High Copy
Gene/Insert
  Gene/Insert name: RPS10 (alt name: Ribosomal protein S10)
  Species: H. sapiens (human)
  Entrez Gene: RPS10 (a.k.a. DBA9, S10)
  Promoter: T7
  Tag / fusion protein: His6 - Thioredoxin - TEV (N terminal on backbone)
  Cloning method: Ligation Independent Cloning
Terms and licenses: Academic/Nonprofit Terms; Industry Terms: Not Available to Industry
How to cite: pNH-TrxT-G-S10 was a gift from Ivanhoe Leung (Addgene plasmid # 127829 ; http://n2t.net/addgene:127829 ; RRID:Addgene_127829)
