[The description below was written by a language model from this plasmid's Addgene catalogue record and pLannotate feature annotations shown in this document.]
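Description:
pNH-TrxT-G-S10 is a bacterial expression plasmid for producing recombinant human ribosomal protein S10 (RPS10, a component of the 40S subunit) in Escherichia coli. It is built on the pNH-TrxT backbone, a pET-style vector of about 6.2 kb, and the insert was introduced by ligation-independent cloning. The plasmid is selected with kanamycin through an aph(3')-Ia aminoglycoside phosphotransferase gene and replicates from a ColE1/pMB1-type origin. The catalogue lists it as high copy, although the annotation also finds the rop gene and bom region typical of pBR322-derived backbones, which are usually associated with more moderate copy number. An f1 origin is also present, along with short, non-functional tetracycline-resistance fragments that are backbone remnants.

Expression is driven by a T7 promoter followed by a lac operator and the T7 gene 10 ribosome binding site. The plasmid carries its own lacI gene, so transcription is repressed until induction with IPTG in a host that supplies T7 RNA polymerase, and it ends at a T7 terminator. According to the record, the RPS10 coding sequence is fused at its N terminus to a His6 tag, E. coli thioredoxin (trxA) and a TEV protease cleavage site. Thioredoxin acts as a solubility-enhancing partner, the His tag allows metal-affinity purification, and TEV cleavage lets the fusion partner be removed afterwards. The feature table annotates trxA and RPS10 but not the N-terminal His6 or TEV site. It does flag a His-tag fragment downstream of RPS10, likely vector sequence, and the record does not show whether it is translated. The construct belongs to work on improving the soluble heterologous production of human ribosomal proteins in E. coli.
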