Features (pLannotate 1.2.2; 20 found; start..end, strand, type, name):
      1..19      +  promoter       T7 promoter: promoter for bacteriophage T7 RNA polymerase
     20..44      +  protein_bind   lac operator: The lac repressor binds to the lac operator to inhibit transcription in E. coli. This inhibition can be relieved by adding lactose or isopropyl-β-D-thiogalactopyranoside (IPTG). lac repressor encoded by lacI
     59..81      +  RBS            RBS: efficient ribosome binding site from bacteriophage T7 gene 10 (Olins and Rangwala, 1989)
    119..445     +  CDS            trxA: THIO_ECO57 - Experimental evidence at protein level: Swiss-Prot protein existence level 1. Participates in various redox reactions through the reversible oxidation of its active center dithiol to a disulfide and catalyzes dithiol-disulfide exchange reactions. From Escherichia coli O157:H7.
    482..976     +  CDS            RPS10 (sequence withheld): RS10_HUMAN - Experimental evidence at protein level: Swiss-Prot protein existence level 1. Component of the 40S ribosomal subunit. From Homo sapiens (Human).
   1042..1059    +  CDS            9xHis (fragment): 9xHis affinity tag
   1069..1118    +  CDS            SET1 (fragment): solubility-enhancement tag derived from T7 phage gene 10B
   1126..1173    +  terminator     T7 terminator: transcription terminator for bacteriophage T7 RNA polymerase
   1210..1638    +  rep_origin     f1 ori (sequence partly withheld): f1 bacteriophage origin of replication; arrow indicates direction of (+) strand synthesis
   1691..1748    +  promoter       AmpR promoter (fragment): bla
   1757..2572    -  CDS            KanR: aminoglycoside phosphotransferase; aph(3')-Ia; confers resistance to kanamycin in bacteria or G418 (Geneticin®) in eukaryotes
   2694..3282    +  rep_origin     ori: high-copy-number ColE1/pMB1/pBR322/pUC origin of replication
   3468..3607    -  misc_feature   bom: basis of mobility region from pBR322
   3709..3900    -  CDS            rop: Rop protein, which maintains plasmids at low copy number; rop
   3917..4297    +  CDS            YPB1_ECOLX: Protein predicted: Swiss-Prot protein existence level 4. From Escherichia coli.
   4369..4660    -  CDS            TcR (fragment): tetracycline efflux protein; tet; confers resistance to tetracycline
   4675..4696    -  protein_bind   CAP binding site: CAP binding activates transcription in the presence of cAMP. E. coli catabolite activator protein
   4709..5791    -  CDS            lacI: lac repressor; lacI; The lac repressor binds to the lac operator to inhibit transcription in E. coli. This inhibition can be relieved by adding lactose or isopropyl-β-D-thiogalactopyranoside (IPTG).
   5792..5869    -  promoter       lacI promoter: lacI
   5877..6156    -  CDS            TcR (fragment): tetracycline efflux protein; tet; confers resistance to tetracycline
>Addgene plasmid #127829 | pNH-TrxT-G-S10 | addgene full sequence | sequence record 250141 | Addgene NGS Result
TAATACGACTCACTATAGGGGAATTGTGAGCGGATAACAATTCCCCTCTAGAAATAATTTTGTTTAACTT
TAAGAAGGAGATATACATATGCACCATCATCATCATCATTCTTCTGGTATGAGCGATAAAATTATTCACC
TGACTGACGACAGTTTTGACACGGATGTACTCAAAGCGGACGGGGCGATCCTCGTCGATTTCTGGGCAGA
GTGGTGCGGTCCGTGCAAAATGATCGCCCCGATTCTGGATGAAATCGCTGACGAATATCAGGGCAAACTG
ACCGTTGCAAAACTGAACATCGATCAAAACCCTGGCACTGCGCCGAAATATGGCATCCGTGGTATCCCGA
CTCTGCTGCTGTTCAAAAACGGTGAAGTGGCGGCAACCAAAGTGGGCGCACTGTCTAAAGGTCAGTTGAA
AGAGTTCCTCGACGCTAACCTGGCCGGTACCGAGAACTTGTACTTCCAATCCGGCGGCGGC
[495 nt withheld, positions 482-976]
TAACAGTAAAGGTGGATACGGATCCGAATTCGAGCTCCGTCGACAAGCTTGCGGCCGCACTCGAGCACCA
CCACCACCACCACTGAGATCCGGCTGCTAACAAAGCCCGAAAGGAAGCTGAGTTGGCTGCTGCCACCGCT
GAGCAATAACTAGCATAACCCCTTGGGGCCTCTAAACGGGTCTTGAGGGGTTTTTTGCTGAAAGGAGGAA
CTATATCCGGATTGGCGAATGGG
[124 nt withheld, positions 1210-1333]
C
[91 nt withheld, positions 1335-1425]
A
[49 nt withheld, positions 1427-1475]
CCTTTGACGTTGGAGTCCACGTTCTTT
[37 nt withheld, positions 1503-1539]
ACCCTATCTCGGTCTATTCTTTTGATTTATAAGGGATTTTGCCGATTTCGGCCTATTGGTTAAAAAATGA
GCTGATTTAACAAAAATTTAACGCGAATTTTAACAAAATATTAACGCTTACAATTTAGGTGGCACTTTTC
GGGGAAATGTGCGCGGAACCCCTATTTGTTTATTTTTCTAAATACATTCAAATATGTATCCGCTCATGAA
TTAATTCTTAGAAAAACTCATCGAGCATCAAATGAAACTGCAATTTATTCATATCAGGATTATCAATACC
ATATTTTTGAAAAAGCCGTTTCTGTAATGAAGGAGAAAACTCACCGAGGCAGTTCCATAGGATGGCAAGA
TCCTGGTATCGGTCTGCGATTCCGACTCGTCCAACATCAATACAACCTATTAATTTCCCCTCGTCAAAAA
TAAGGTTATCAAGTGAGAAATCACCATGAGTGACGACTGAATCCGGTGAGAATGGCAAAAGTTTATGCAT
TTCTTTCCAGACTTGTTCAACAGGCCAGCCATTACGCTCGTCATCAAAATCACTCGCATCAACCAAACCG
TTATTCATTCGTGATTGCGCCTGAGCGAGACGAAATACGCGATCGCTGTTAAAAGGACAATTACAAACAG
GAATCGAATGCAACCGGCGCAGGAACACTGCCAGCGCATCAACAATATTTTCACCTGAATCAGGATATTC
TTCTAATACCTGGAATGCTGTTTTCCCGGGGATCGCAGTGGTGAGTAACCATGCATCATCAGGAGTACGG
ATAAAATGCTTGATGGTCGGAAGAGGCATAAATTCCGTCAGCCAGTTTAGTCTGACCATCTCATCTGTAA
CATCATTGGCAACGCTACCTTTGCCATGTTTCAGAAACAACTCTGGCGCATCGGGCTTCCCATACAATCG
ATAGATTGTCGCACCTGATTGCCCGACATTATCGCGAGCCCATTTATACCCATATAAATCAGCATCCATG
TTGGAATTTAATCGCGGCCTAGAGCAAGACGTTTCCCGTTGAATATGGCTCATAACACCCCTTGTATTAC
TGTTTATGTAAGCAGACAGTTTTATTGTTCATGACCAAAATCCCTTAACGTGAGTTTTCGTTCCACTGAG
CGTCAGACCCCGTAGAAAAGATCAAAGGATCTTCTTGAGATCCTTTTTTTCTGCGCGTAATCTGCTGCTT
GCAAACAAAAAAACCACCGCTACCAGCGGTGGTTTGTTTGCCGGATCAAGAGCTACCAACTCTTTTTCCG
AAGGTAACTGGCTTCAGCAGAGCGCAGATACCAAATACTGTCCTTCTAGTGTAGCCGTAGTTAGGCCACC
ACTTCAAGAACTCTGTAGCACCGCCTACATACCTCGCTCTGCTAATCCTGTTACCAGTGGCTGCTGCCAG
TGGCGATAAGTCGTGTCTTACCGGGTTGGACTCAAGACGATAGTTACCGGATAAGGCGCAGCGGTCGGGC
TGAACGGGGGGTTCGTGCACACAGCCCAGCTTGGAGCGAACGACCTACACCGAACTGAGATACCTACAGC
GTGAGCTATGAGAAAGCGCCACGCTTCCCGAAGGGAGAAAGGCGGACAGGTATCCGGTAAGCGGCAGGGT
CGGAACAGGAGAGCGCACGAGGGAGCTTCCAGGGGGAAACGCCTGGTATCTTTATAGTCCTGTCGGGTTT
CGCCACCTCTGACTTGAGCGTCGATTTTTGTGATGCTCGTCAGGGGGGCGGAGCCTATGGAAAAACGCCA
GCAACGCGGCCTTTTTACGGTTCCTGGCCTTTTGCTGGCCTTTTGCTCACATGTTCTTTCCTGCGTTATC
CCCTGATTCTGTGGATAACCGTATTACCGCCTTTGAGTGAGCTGATACCGCTCGCCGCAGCCGAACGACC
GAGCGCAGCGAGTCAGTGAGCGAGGAAGCGGAAGAGCGCCTGATGCGGTATTTTCTCCTTACGCATCTGT
GCGGTATTTCACACCGCAATGGTGCACTCTCAGTACAATCTGCTCTGATGCCGCATAGTTAAGCCAGTAT
ACACTCCGCTATCGCTACGTGACTGGGTCATGGCTGCGCCCCGACACCCGCCAACACCCGCTGACGCGCC
CTGACGGGCTTGTCTGCTCCCGGCATCCGCTTACAGACAAGCTGTGACCGTCTCCGGGAGCTGCATGTGT
CAGAGGTTTTCACCGTCATCACCGAAACGCGCGAGGCAGCTGCGGTAAAGCTCATCAGCGTGGTCGTGAA
GCGATTCACAGATGTCTGCCTGTTCATCCGCGTCCAGCTCGTTGAGTTTCTCCAGAAGCGTTAATGTCTG
GCTTCTGATAAAGCGGGCCATGTTAAGGGCGGTTTTTTCCTGTTTGGTCACTGATGCCTCCGTGTAAGGG
GGATTTCTGTTCATGGGGGTAATGATACCGATGAAACGAGAGAGGATGCTCACGATACGGGTTACTGATG
ATGAACATGCCCGGTTACTGGAACGTTGTGAGGGTAAACAACTGGCGGTATGGATGCGGCGGGACCAGAG
AAAAATCACTCAGGGTCAATGCCAGCGCTTCGTTAATACAGATGTAGGTGTTCCACAGGGTAGCCAGCAG
CATCCTGCGATGCAGATCCGGAACATAATGGTGCAGGGCGCTGACTTCCGCGTTTCCAGACTTTACGAAA
CACGGAAACCGAAGACCATTCATGTTGTTGCTCAGGTCGCAGACGTTTTGCAGCAGCAGTCGCTTCACGT
TCGCTCGCGTATCGGTGATTCATTCTGCTAACCAGTAAGGCAACCCCGCCAGCCTAGCCGGGTCCTCAAC
GACAGGAGCACGATCATGCGCACCCGTGGGGCCGCCATGCCGGCGATAATGGCCTGCTTCTCGCCGAAAC
GTTTGGTGGCGGGACCAGTGACGAAGGCTTGAGCGAGGGCGTGCAAGATTCCGAATACCGCAAGCGACAG
GCCGATCATCGTCGCGCTCCAGCGAAAGCGGTCCTCGCCGAAAATGACCCAGAGCGCTGCCGGCACCTGT
CCTACGAGTTGCATGATAAAGAAGACAGTCATAAGTGCGGCGACGATAGTCATGCCCCGCGCCCACCGGA
AGGAGCTGACTGGGTTGAAGGCTCTCAAGGGCATCGGTCGAGATCCCGGTGCCTAATGAGTGAGCTAACT
TACATTAATTGCGTTGCGCTCACTGCCCGCTTTCCAGTCGGGAAACCTGTCGTGCCAGCTGCATTAATGA
ATCGGCCAACGCGCGGGGAGAGGCGGTTTGCGTATTGGGCGCCAGGGTGGTTTTTCTTTTCACCAGTGAG
ACGGGCAACAGCTGATTGCCCTTCACCGCCTGGCCCTGAGAGAGTTGCAGCAAGCGGTCCACGCTGGTTT
GCCCCAGCAGGCGAAAATCCTGTTTGATGGTGGTTAACGGCGGGATATAACATGAGCTGTCTTCGGTATC
GTCGTATCCCACTACCGAGATATCCGCACCAACGCGCAGCCCGGACTCGGTAATGGCGCGCATTGCGCCC
AGCGCCATCTGATCGTTGGCAACCAGCATCGCAGTGGGAACGATGCCCTCATTCAGCATTTGCATGGTTT
GTTGAAAACCGGACATGGCACTCCAGTCGCCTTCCCGTTCCGCTATCGGCTGAATTTGATTGCGAGTGAG
ATATTTATGCCAGCCAGCCAGACGCAGACGCGCCGAGACAGAACTTAATGGGCCCGCTAACAGCGCGATT
TGCTGGTGACCCAATGCGACCAGATGCTCCACGCCCAGTCGCGTACCGTCTTCATGGGAGAAAATAATAC
TGTTGATGGGTGTCTGGTCAGAGACATCAAGAAATAACGCCGGAACATTAGTGCAGGCAGCTTCCACAGC
AATGGCATCCTGGTCATCCAGCGGATAGTTAATGATCAGCCCACTGACGCGTTGCGCGAGAAGATTGTGC
ACCGCCGCTTTACAGGCTTCGACGCCGCTTCGTTCTACCATCGACACCACCACGCTGGCACCCAGTTGAT
CGGCGCGAGATTTAATCGCCGCGACAATTTGCGACGGCGCGTGCAGGGCCAGACTGGAGGTGGCAACGCC
AATCAGCAACGACTGTTTGCCCGCCAGTTGTTGTGCCACGCGGTTGGGAATGTAATTCAGCTCCGCCATC
GCCGCTTCCACTTTTTCCCGCGTTTTCGCAGAAACGTGGCTGGCCTGGTTCACCACGCGGGAAACGGTCT
GATAAGAGACACCGGCATACTCTGCGACATCGTATAACGTTACTGGTTTCACATTCACCACCCTGAATTG
ACTCTCTTCCGGGCGCTATCATGCCATACCGCGAAAGGTTTTGCGCCATTCGATGGTGTCCGGGATCTCG
ACGCTCTCCCTTATGCGACTCCTGCATTAGGAAGCAGCCCAGTAGTAGGTTGAGGCCGTTGAGCACCGCC
GCCGCAAGGAATGGTGCATGCAAGGAGATGGCGCCCAACAGTCCCCCGGCCACGGGGCCTGCCACCATAC
CCACGCCGAAACAAGCGCTCATGAGCCCGAAGTGGCGAGCCCGATCTTCCCCATCGGTGATGTCGGCGAT
ATAGGCGCCAGCAACCGCACCTGTGGCGCCGGTGATGCCGGCCACGATGCGTCCGGCGTAGAGGATCGAG
ATCTCGATCCCGCGAAAT
