>Addgene plasmid #127829 | pNH-TrxT-G-S10 | depositor partial sequence | sequence record 244889 | RPS10 gene plus three extra glycine at before first methionine
GGCGGCGGC
[495 nt withheld, positions 10-504]
TAA
